>Addgene plasmid #167638 | pKP1411 | addgene full sequence | sequence record 339563 | Addgene NGS Result
ATCGATGCATAATGTGCCTGTCAAATGGACGAAGCAGGGATTCTGCAAACCCTATGCTACTCCGTCAAGC
CGTCAATTGTCTGATTCGTTACCAATTATGACAACTTGACGGCTACATCATTCACTTTTTCTTCACAACC
GGCACGGAACTCGCTCGGGCTGGCCCCGGTGCATTTTTTAAATACCCGCGAGAAATAGAGTTGATCGTCA
AAACCAACATTGCGACCGACGGTGGCGATAGGCATCCGGGTGGTGCTCAAAAGCAGCTTCGCCTGGCTGA
TACGTTGGTCCTCGCGCCAGCTTAAGACGCTAATCCCTAACTGCTGGCGGAAAAGATGTGACAGACGCGA
CGGCGACAAGCAAACATGCTGTGCGACGCTGGCGATATCAAAATTGCTGTCTGCCAGGTGATCGCTGATG
TACTGACAAGCCTCGCGTACCCGATTATCCATCGGTGGATGGAGCGACTCGTTAATCGCTTCCATGCGCC
GCAGTAACAATTGCTCAAGCAGATTTATCGCCAGCAGCTCCGAATAGCGCCCTTCCCCTTGCCCGGCGTT
AATGATTTGCCCAAACAGGTCGCTGAAATGCGGCTGGTGCGCTTCATCCGGGCGAAAGAACCCCGTATTG
GCAAATATTGACGGCCAGTTAAGCCATTCATGCCAGTAGGCGCGCGGACGAAAGTAAACCCACTGGTGAT
ACCATTCGCGAGCCTCCGGATGACGACCGTAGTGATGAATCTCTCCTGGCGGGAACAGCAAAATATCACC
CGGTCGGCAAACAAATTCTCGTCCCTGATTTTTCACCACCCCCTGACCGCGAATGGTGAGATTGAGAATA
TAACCTTTCATTCCCAGCGGTCGGTCGATAAAAAAATCGAGATAACCGTTGGCCTCAATCGGCGTTAAAC
CCGCCACCAGATGGGCATTAAACGAGTATCCCGGCAGCAGGGGATCATTTTGCGCTTCAGCCATACTTTT
CATACTCCCGCCATTCAGAGAAGAAACCAATTGTCCATATTGCATCAGACATTGCCGTCACTGCGTCTTT
TACTGGCTCTTCTCGCTAACCAAACCGGTAACCCCGCTTATTAAAAGCATTCTGTAACAAAGCGGGACCA
AAGCCATGACAAAAACGCGTAACAAAAGTGTCTATAATCACGGCAGAAAAGTCCACATTGATTATTTGCA
CGGCGTCACACTTTGCTATGCCATAGCATTTTTATCCATAAGATTAGCGGATCCTACCTGACGCTTTTTA
TCGCAACTCTCTACTGTTTCTCCATACCCGTTTTTTTGGGCTAGCAGGAGGAATTCACCATGAACAAGAA
GATTCATTCCCTGGCCTTGTTGGTCAATCTGGGGATTTATGGGGTAGCGCAGGCACAAGAGCCGACCGAT
ACTCCTGTTTCACATGACGATACTTGTGTCGTTACCGCCGCCGAGCAGAACTTACAGGCGCCTGGCGTTT
CGACCATCACCGCAGATGAAATCCGCAAAAACCCGGTTGCCCGCGATGTGTCGAAGATCATCCGTACCAT
GCCAGGCGTTAACCTGACCGGTAACTCCACCAGTGGTCAGCGTGGGAATAACCGACAGATTGATATTCGC
GGTATGGGTCCGGAAAACACGCTGATTTTGATTGACGGCAAGCCGGTAAGCAGCCGTAACTCGGTGCGTC
AGGGCTGGCGTGGCGAGCGCGATACCCGTGGTGATACTTCCTGGGTGCCACCTGAAATGATTGAACGTAT
TGAAGTTCTGCGTGGTCCGGCAGCTGCGCGTTATGGCAACGGCGCGGCGGGCGGCGTGGTTAACATCATT
ACCAAAAAAGGCAGCGGCGAGTGGCACGGCTCCTGGGACGCATATTTCAATGCGCCAGAACATAAAGAGG
AAGGTGCCACCAAACGCACTAACTTTAGCCTGACCGGTCCGCTGGGCGACGAATTCAGCTTCCGTTTGTA
TGGCAACCTCGACAAAACCCAGGCTGACGCGTGGGATATCAACCAGGGCCATCAGTCCGCGCGTGCCGGA
ACGTATGCCACGACGTTACCAGCCGGGCGCGAAGGGGTAATCAACAAAGATATTAATGGCGTGGTGCGCT
GGGATTTCGCGCCATTGCAATCGCTGGAACTGGAAGCAGGTTACAGCCGCCAGGGTAACCTGTATGCGGG
CGACACCCAGAATACCAACTCCGATTCCTATACCCGCTCGAAATATGGCGATGAAACCAACCGTCTGTAT
CGCCAGAACTACGCGCTGACCTGGAACGGTGGCTGGGATAACGGCGTGACCACCAGCAACTGGGTGCAGT
ACGAACACACCCGTAACTCGCGTATTCCGGAAGGTCTGGCGGGCGGTACCGAAGGGAAATTTAACGAAAA
AGCGACACAGGATTTCGTCGATATCGATCTTGATGACGTGATGCTGCACAGCGAAGTTAACCTGCCGATT
GATTTCCTCGTTAACCAGACGCTGACGCTGGGTACGGAGTGGAATCAGCAACGGATGAAGGACTTAAGTT
CCAACACCCAGGCACTGACCGGAACGAATACCGGTGGCGCTATTGATGGCGTGAGTACCACCGACCGTAG
CCCGTATTCAAAAGCAGAAATTTTCTCGCTGTTTGCCGAAAACAACATGGAGCTGACTGACAGCACCATC
GTAACGCCGGGGCTGCGTTTCGATCATCACAGTATTGTCGGCAATAACTGGAGCCCGGCGCTGAACATAT
CGCAAGGTTTAGGCGATGACTTCACGCTGAAAATGGGCATCGCCCGTGCTTATAAAGCGCCGAGCCTGTA
CCAGACTAACCCGAACTACATTCTCTACAGTAAAGGTCAGGGTTGCTATGCCAGCGCGGGCGGCTGCTAT
CTGCAAGGTAACGATGACCTGAAAGCAGAAACCAGCATCAACAAAGAGATTGGTCTGGAGTTCAAACGCG
ACGGGTGGCTGGCGGGCGTCACCTGGTTCCGTAACGATTATCGCAATAAGATTGAAGCGGGCTATGTGGC
TGTAGGGCAAAACGCAGTCGGCACCGATCTCTATCAGTGGGATAACGTGCCGAAAGCGGTGGTTGAAGGT
CTGGAAGGATCGTTAAACGTACCGGTTAGCGAAACGGTGATGTGGACCAATAACATCACTTATATGCTGA
AGAGTGAAAACAAAACCACGGGCGACCGTTTGTCGATCATCCCGGAGTATACGTTGAACTCAACGCTGAG
CTGGCAGGCACGGGAAGATTTGTCGATGCAAACGACCTTCACCTGGTACGGCAAGCAGCAGCCGAAGAAG
TACAACTATAAAGGTCAGCCAGCGGTTGGACCGGAAACCAAAGAAATTAGTCCTTACAGCATTGTTGGCC
TGAGCGCGACCTGGGATGTGACGAAGAATGTCAGTCTGACCGGCGGCGTGGACAATCTGTTCGACAAACG
TTTGTGGCGTGCGGGTAATGCCCAGACCACGGGCGATTTGGCAGGGGCCAACTATATCGCCGGTGCCGGG
GCGTATACCTATAACGAGCCGGGACGTACGTGGTATATGAGCGTAAACACCCACTTCTGATCATGGTACC
CGGGGATCCTCTAGAGTCGACCTGCAGGCATGCAAGCTTGGCTGTTTTGGCGGATGAGAGAAGATTTTCA
GCCTGATACAGATTAAATCAGAACGCAGAAGCGGTCTGATAAAACAGAATTTGCCTGGCGGCAGTAGCGC
GGTGGTCCCACCTGACCCCATGCCGAACTCAGAAGTGAAACGCCGTAGCGCCGATGGTAGTGTGGGGTCT
CCCCATGCGAGAGTAGGGAACTGCCAGGCATCAAATAAAACGAAAGGCTCAGTCGAAAGACTGGGCCTTT
CGTTTTATCTGTTGTTTGTCGGTGAACGCTCTCCTGAGTAGGACAAATCCGCCGGGAGCGGATTTGAACG
TTGCGAAGCAACGGCCCGGAGGGTGGCGGGCAGGACGCCCGCCATAAACTGCCAGGCATCAAATTAAGCA
GAAGGCCATCCTGACGGATGGCCTTTTTGCGTTTCTACAAACTCTTTTGTTTATTTTTCTAAATACATTC
AAATATGTATCCGCTCATGAGACAATAACCCTGATAAATGCTTCAATAATATTGAAAAAGGAAGAGTATG
AGTATTCAACATTTCCGTGTCGCCCTTATTCCCTTTTTTGCGGCATTTTGCCTTCCTGTTTTTGCTCACC
CAGAAACGCTGGTGAAAGTAAAAGATGCTGAAGATCAGTTGGGTGCACGAGTGGGTTACATCGAACTGGA
TCTCAACAGCGGTAAGATCCTTGAGAGTTTTCGCCCCGAAGAACGTTTTCCAATGATGAGCACTTTTAAA
GTTCTGCTATGTGGCGCGGTATTATCCCGTGTTGACGCCGGGCAAGAGCAACTCGGTCGCCGCATACACT
ATTCTCAGAATGACTTGGTTGAGTACTCACCAGTCACAGAAAAGCATCTTACGGATGGCATGACAGTAAG
AGAATTATGCAGTGCTGCCATAACCATGAGTGATAACACTGCGGCCAACTTACTTCTGACAACGATCGGA
GGACCGAAGGAGCTAACCGCTTTTTTGCACAACATGGGGGATCATGTAACTCGCCTTGATCGTTGGGAAC
CGGAGCTGAATGAAGCCATACCAAACGACGAGCGTGACACCACGATGCCTGTAGCAATGGCAACAACGTT
GCGCAAACTATTAACTGGCGAACTACTTACTCTAGCTTCCCGGCAACAATTAATAGACTGGATGGAGGCG
GATAAAGTTGCAGGACCACTTCTGCGCTCGGCCCTTCCGGCTGGCTGGTTTATTGCTGATAAATCTGGAG
CCGGTGAGCGTGGGTCTCGCGGTATCATTGCAGCACTGGGGCCAGATGGTAAGCCCTCCCGTATCGTAGT
TATCTACACGACGGGGAGTCAGGCAACTATGGATGAACGAAATAGACAGATCGCTGAGATAGGTGCCTCA
CTGATTAAGCATTGGTAACTGTCAGACCAAGTTTACTCATATATACTTTAGATTGATT
[125 nt withheld, positions 5029-5153]
C
[141 nt withheld, positions 5155-5295]
CCTTTGACGTTGGAGTCCACGTTCTTT
[37 nt withheld, positions 5323-5359]
ACCCTATCTCGGGCTATTCTTTTGATTTATAAGGGATTTTGCCGATTTCGGCCTATTGGTTAAAAAATGA
GCTGATTTAACAAAAATTTAACGCGAATTTTAACAAAATATTAACGTTTACAATTTAAAAGGATCTAGGT
GAAGATCCTTTTTGATAATCTCATGACCAAAATCCCTTAACGTGAGTTTTCGTTCCACTGAGCGTCAGAC
CCCGTAGAAAAGATCAAAGGATCTTCTTGAGATCCTTTTTTTCTGCGCGTAATCTGCTGCTTGCAAACAA
AAAAACCACCGCTACCAGCGGTGGTTTGTTTGCCGGATCAAGAGCTACCAACTCTTTTTCCGAAGGTAAC
TGGCTTCAGCAGAGCGCAGATACCAAATACTGTCCTTCTAGTGTAGCCGTAGTTAGGCCACCACTTCAAG
AACTCTGTAGCACCGCCTACATACCTCGCTCTGCTAATCCTGTTACCAGTGGCTGCTGCCAGTGGCGATA
AGTCGTGTCTTACCGGGTTGGACTCAAGACGATAGTTACCGGATAAGGCGCAGCGGTCGGGCTGAACGGG
GGGTTCGTGCACACAGCCCAGCTTGGAGCGAACGACCTACACCGAACTGAGATACCTACAGCGTGAGCTA
TGAGAAAGCGCCACGCTTCCCGAAGGGAGAAAGGCGGACAGGTATCCGGTAAGCGGCAGGGTCGGAACAG
GAGAGCGCACGAGGGAGCTTCCAGGGGGAAACGCCTGGTATCTTTATAGTCCTGTCGGGTTTCGCCACCT
CTGACTTGAGCGTCGATTTTTGTGATGCTCGTCAGGGGGGCGGAGCCTATGGAAAAACGCCAGCAACGCG
GCCTTTTTACGGTTCCTGGCCTTTTGCTGGCCTTTTGCTCACATGTTCTTTCCTGCGTTATCCCCTGATT
CTGTGGATAACCGTATTACCGCCTTTGAGTGAGCTGATACCGCTCGCCGCAGCCGAACGACCGAGCGCAG
CGAGTCAGTGAGCGAGGAAGCGGAAGAGCGCCTGATGCGGTATTTTCTCCTTACGCATCTGTGCGGTATT
TCACACCGCATAGGGTCATGGCTGCGCCCCGACACCCGCCAACACCCGCTGACGCGCCCTGACGGGCTTG
TCTGCTCCCGGCATCCGCTTACAGACAAGCTGTGACCGTCTCCGGGAGCTGCATGTGTCAGAGGTTTTCA
CCGTCATCACCGAAACGCGCGAGGCAGAAGGAGATGGCGCCCAACAGTCCCCCGGCCACGGGGCCTGCCA
CCATACCCACGCCGAAACAAGCGCTCATGAGCCCGAAGTGGCGAGCCCGATCTTCCCCATCGGTGATGTC
GGCGATATAGGCGCCAGCAACCGCACCTGTGGCGCCGGTGATGCCGGCCACGATGCGTCCGGCGTAGAGG
ATCTGCTCATGTTTGACAGCTTATC
Features (pLannotate 1.2.2; 15 found; start..end, strand, type, name):
     96..974     -  CDS            araC: L-arabinose regulatory protein; araC
   1001..1285    +  promoter       araBAD promoter: araBAD; promoter of the L-arabinose operon of E. coli; the araC regulatory gene is transcribed in the opposite direction (Guzman et al., 1995)
   1320..3557    +  CDS            fepA: FEPA_ECOLI - Also known as fep, feuB. Experimental evidence at protein level: Swiss-Prot protein existence level 1. This protein is involved in the initial step of iron uptake by binding ferrienterobactin (Fe-ENT), an iron chelatin siderophore that allows E.coli to extract iron from the environment. FepA also acts as a receptor for colicins B and D. From Escherichia coli (strain K12).
   3565..3609    +  misc_feature   MCS (fragment): pUC18/19 multiple cloning site
   3693..3808    +  ncRNA          5S rRNA: Accession: RF00001 - 5S ribosomal RNA
   3812..3898    +  terminator     rrnB T1 terminator: Escherichia coli rrnB; transcription terminator T1 from the E. coli rrnB gene
   3990..4017    +  terminator     rrnB T2 terminator: transcription terminator T2 from the E. coli rrnB gene
   4036..4127    +  promoter       AmpR promoter: bla
   4128..4988    +  CDS            AmpR: β-lactamase; bla; confers resistance to ampicillin, carbenicillin, and related antibiotics
   5030..5410    +  rep_origin     M13 ori (sequence partly withheld): M13 bacteriophage origin of replication; arrow indicates direction of (+) strand synthesis
   5596..6184    +  rep_origin     ori: high-copy-number ColE1/pMB1/pBR322/pUC origin of replication
   6370..6421    -  misc_feature   bom (fragment): basis of mobility region from pBR322
   6537..6576    -  CDS            rop (fragment): Rop protein, which maintains plasmids at low copy number; rop
   6577..6762    -  CDS            TcR (fragment): tetracycline efflux protein; tet; confers resistance to tetracycline
   6772..6       +  promoter       tet promoter (fragment) (across the origin): E. coli promoter for tetracycline efflux protein gene
