[The description below was written by a language model from this plasmid's Addgene catalogue record and pLannotate feature annotations shown in this document.]
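Description:
pKP1411 is a bacterial expression plasmid built on the pBAD24 backbone that produces a single-cysteine variant of the Escherichia coli outer membrane transporter FepA under arabinose control. The sequenced record is 6,784 nt. It replicates in E. coli through a ColE1/pMB1-type origin, recorded as high copy, and is selected with ampicillin through the bla (AmpR) gene and its own promoter. An M13 phage origin is also annotated. Short fragments of bom, rop, the tetracycline resistance gene and the tet promoter are remnants of the pBR322 lineage of the backbone and are not expected to be functional.

The fepA coding sequence sits directly downstream of the araBAD promoter, with the araC regulator gene transcribed divergently on the opposite strand. AraC represses the promoter in the absence of L-arabinose and activates it when the sugar is present, so FepA levels can be adjusted by inducer concentration. Behind the insert are a fragment of the multiple cloning site, a 5S rRNA segment and the rrnB T1 and T2 terminators, which stop transcription before it reaches the resistance gene. FepA binds ferric enterobactin in the first step of siderophore-mediated iron uptake and also serves as a receptor for colicins B and D. The insert carries the I14C substitution, a number that does not count from the start codon; counted from the start codon it is I36C. The record notes that the plasmid derives from the parent pKP515. The associated publication concerns in vivo TonB–FepA contact sites, which suggests the engineered cysteine is used to probe such interactions, although the record states the purpose only as expression of FepA I14C. The 5′ cloning site is not recorded.
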