Addgene plasmid #167638: pKP1411
Purpose: Express FepA I14C . Please note that mutation numbers are not based on start codon of insert.
Depositing lab: Kathleen Postle. Depositing organization: Pennsylvania State University. Publication: Identification of New In Vivo TonB-FepA Rendezvous Sites. Postle K, Kho K, Gresock M, Ghosh J, Larsen R. bioRxiv 2021.12.08.471779 10.1101/2021.12.08.471779.
Backbone
  Vector backbone: pBAD24
  Vector type: Bacterial Expression
Growth in bacteria
  Bacterial resistance: Ampicillin, 100 μg/mL
  Growth temperature: 37°C
  Growth strain: DH5alpha
  Copy number: High Copy
Gene/Insert
  Gene/Insert name: fepA I14C
  Species: Escherichia coli
  Mutation: fepA with I14C mutation (Mutation is I36C based on start codon)
  Cloning method: Restriction Enzyme; 5′ cloning site Unknown (unknown if destroyed)
Terms and licenses: Academic/Nonprofit Terms; Industry Terms: Not Available to Industry
Depositor comments: The parent is pKP515 in this collection (PMID: 12218040)
How to cite: pKP1411 was a gift from Kathleen Postle (Addgene plasmid # 167638 ; http://n2t.net/addgene:167638 ; RRID:Addgene_167638)
